Addgene plasmid #171051: pLenti MS2-p65-HSF1 sfGFP
Purpose: Expression of Vp64-dCas9 activation system
Depositing lab: Agnel Sfeir. Depositing organization: NYU Grossman School of Medicine. Publication: Alternative splicing is a developmental switch for hTERT expression. Penev A, Bazley A, Shen M, Boeke JD, Savage SA, Sfeir A. Mol Cell. 2021 Apr 6. pii: S1097-2765(21)00228-8. doi: 10.1016/j.molcel.2021.03.033. PubMed 33852895.
Backbone
  Vector backbone: pLenti
  Vector type: Mammalian Expression, Lentiviral
Growth in bacteria
  Bacterial resistance: Ampicillin, 100 μg/mL
  Growth temperature: 30°C
  Growth strain: NEB Stable
  Copy number: High Copy
Gene/Insert
  Gene/Insert name: MS2-p65-HSF1_sfGFP
  Species: H. sapiens (human)
  Cloning method: Unknown
  Sequencing primers: 5′ GGAGTACGTCGTCTTTAGGTTGG
Terms and licenses: Academic/Nonprofit Terms; Industry Terms: Not Available to Industry
How to cite: pLenti MS2-p65-HSF1 sfGFP was a gift from Agnel Sfeir (Addgene plasmid # 171051 ; http://n2t.net/addgene:171051 ; RRID:Addgene_171051)
