[The description below was written by a language model from this plasmid's Addgene catalogue record and pLannotate feature annotations shown in this document.]
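Description:
pLenti MS2-p65-HSF1 sfGFP is an HIV-1-based lentiviral transfer plasmid of about 11.4 kb for mammalian expression. It delivers the MS2-p65-HSF1 activator helper, which is used alongside a dCas9-VP64 transcriptional activation system. It is propagated in E. coli through a high-copy ColE1/pUC origin with ampicillin resistance (AmpR). An f1 origin is also present. The backbone carries an SV40/EM7-driven BleoR cassette with an SV40 poly(A) signal. This cassette lies outside the LTR-flanked region, so it would not be packaged into the viral genome. The recombination-tolerant host strain listed in the record reflects the repeated LTR sequences in the plasmid.

Viral genomic RNA is transcribed from a CMV enhancer/promoter fused to a truncated 5' LTR, an arrangement typical of Tat-independent vectors. The Ψ packaging signal with a partial gag sequence, the RRE for Rev-dependent nuclear export and the cPPT/CTS follow. Inside the provirus, an EF-1α promoter with part of its intron A drives an open reading frame. This frame encodes the bacteriophage MS2 coat protein joined to an NF-κB p65 (RelA) activation fragment and the HSF1 C-terminal activation domain, followed by superfolder GFP. The feature table does not annotate the short sequence between HSF1 and sfGFP, so it is unclear whether GFP is directly fused or separated by a self-cleaving peptide. A WPRE enhances transcript expression, and the cassette ends in a truncated 3' LTR and a bGH poly(A) signal.

In use, the MS2 coat protein binds MS2 hairpins engineered into guide RNA scaffolds and recruits p65 and HSF1 to dCas9-VP64 target sites to strengthen endogenous gene activation. The sfGFP fluorescence allows transduced cells to be identified or sorted.
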