Features (pLannotate 1.2.2; 36 found; start..end, strand, type, name):
    119..448     +  promoter       SV40 promoter: SV40 enhancer and early promoter
    496..543     +  promoter       EM7 promoter: synthetic bacterial promoter&nbsp
    562..936     +  CDS            BleoR: antibiotic-binding protein; Sh ble from Streptoalloteichus hindustanus; confers resistance to bleomycin, phleomycin, and Zeocin™
    946..1071    +  CDS            ble (fragment): BLE_KLEPN - Experimental evidence at protein level: Swiss-Prot protein existence level 1. Binding protein with a strong affinity to the bleomycin family of antibiotics. Binds to CL990; an antimitotic-antibiotic compound. From Klebsiella pneumoniae.
   1066..1187    +  polyA_signal   SV40 poly(A) signal: SV40 polyadenylation signal
   1258..1280    -  protein_bind   lac operator (fragment): The lac repressor binds to the lac operator to inhibit transcription in E. coli. This inhibition can be relieved by adding lactose or isopropyl-β-D-thiogalactopyranoside (IPTG). lac repressor encoded by lacI
   1284..1314    -  promoter       lac promoter: promoter for the E. coli lac operon
   1329..1350    -  protein_bind   CAP binding site: CAP binding activates transcription in the presence of cAMP. E. coli catabolite activator protein
   1363..1455    -  CDS            lacI (fragment): lac repressor; lacI; The lac repressor binds to the lac operator to inhibit transcription in E. coli. This inhibition can be relieved by adding lactose or isopropyl-β-D-thiogalactopyranoside (IPTG).
   1638..2226    -  rep_origin     ori: high-copy-number ColE1/pMB1/pBR322/pUC origin of replication
   2397..3257    -  CDS            AmpR: β-lactamase; bla; confers resistance to ampicillin, carbenicillin, and related antibiotics
   3258..3362    -  promoter       AmpR promoter: bla
   3421..3473    -  misc_feature   bom (fragment): basis of mobility region from pBR322
   3628..4007    +  enhancer       CMV enhancer: human cytomegalovirus immediate early enhancer
   4008..4207    +  promoter       CMV promoter: human cytomegalovirus (CMV) immediate early promoter
   4225..4405    +  LTR            5' LTR (truncated): truncated 5' long terminal repeat (LTR) from HIV-1
   4452..4577    +  misc_feature   HIV-1 Ψ: packaging signal of human immunodeficiency virus type 1
   4561..4924    +  CDS            HIV-1 gag (fragment): gag protein from human immunodeficiency virus 1; gag
   5070..5303    +  misc_feature   RRE: The Rev response element (RRE) of HIV-1 allows for Rev-dependent mRNA export from the nucleus to the cytoplasm.
   5680..5780    +  CDS            Rev (fragment): human immunodeficiency virus 1 (HIV-1) Rev protein; rev; enhances nuclear export of unspliced and incompletely spliced viral mRNAs
   5830..5947    +  misc_feature   cPPT/CTS: central polypurine tract and central termination sequence of HIV-1
   6004..6070    +  CDS            small t antigen (fragment): SV40 (simian virus 40) small t antigen
   6096..6307    +  promoter       EF-1α core promoter: core promoter for human elongation factor EF-1α
   6308..6417    +  intron         EF-1α intron A (fragment): intron upstream of the start codon of human EF-1α
   7043..7246    +  intron         EF-1α intron A: truncated intron upstream of the start codon of human EF-1α
   7268..7657    +  CDS            CAPSD_BPMS2: Experimental evidence at protein level: Swiss-Prot protein existence level 1. Acts as a translational repressor of viral replicase synthesis late in infection. This latter function is the result of capsid protein interaction with an RNA hairpin which contains the replicase ribosome-binding site. From Escherichia phage MS2 (Bacteriophage MS2).
   7748..8290    +  CDS            Rela (fragment): TF65_MOUSE - Also known as Nfkb3. Experimental evidence at protein level: Swiss-Prot protein existence level 1. NF-kappa-B is a pleiotropic transcription factor present in almost all cell types and is the endpoint of a series of signal transduction events that are initiated by a vast array of stimuli related to many biological processes such as inflammation, immunity, differentiation, cell growth, tumorigenesis and apoptosis. NF-kappa-B is a homo- or heterodimeric complex formed by the Rel-like domain- containing proteins RELA/p65, RELB, NFKB1/p105, NFKB1/p50, REL and NFKB2/p52. The heterodime
   8315..8686    +  CDS            HSF1: C-terminal activation domain from the human heat shock transcription factor HSF1
   8756..9466    +  CDS            Superfolder GFP: Superfolder GFP is a basic (constitutively fluorescent) green fluorescent protein published in 2005, derived from Aequorea victoria. It is reported to be a very rapidly-maturing weak dimer.
   9470..9491    +  misc_feature   MCS (fragment): pBluescript multiple cloning site
   9494..10082   +  misc_feature   WPRE: woodchuck hepatitis virus posttranscriptional regulatory element
  10019..10600   +  CDS            nef (fragment): NEF_HV1H2 - Experimental evidence at protein level: Swiss-Prot protein existence level 1. Extracellular Nef protein targets CD4(+) T-lymphocytes for apoptosis by interacting with CXCR4 surface receptors. From Human immunodeficiency virus type 1 group M subtype B (isolate HXB2) (HIV-1).
  10607..10787   +  LTR            5' LTR (truncated): truncated 5' long terminal repeat (LTR) from HIV-1
  10819..11043   +  polyA_signal   bGH poly(A) signal: bovine growth hormone polyadenylation signal
  11047..11068   +  promoter       SV40 promoter (fragment): SV40 enhancer and early promoter
  11089..105     +  rep_origin     f1 ori (across the origin) (sequence partly withheld): f1 bacteriophage origin of replication; arrow indicates direction of (+) strand synthesis
>Addgene plasmid #171051 | pLenti MS2-p65-HSF1 sfGFP | addgene full sequence | sequence record 337253 | Addgene NGS Result
CACTCAACCCTATCTCGGTCTATTCTTTTGATTTATAAGGGATTTTGCCGATTTCGGCCTATTGGTTAAA
AAATGAGCTGATTTAACAAAAATTTAACGCGAATTAATTCTGTGGAATGTGTGTCAGTTAGGGTGTGGAA
AGTCCCCAGGCTCCCCAGCAGGCAGAAGTATGCAAAGCATGCATCTCAATTAGTCAGCAACCAGGTGTGG
AAAGTCCCCAGGCTCCCCAGCAGGCAGAAGTATGCAAAGCATGCATCTCAATTAGTCAGCAACCATAGTC
CCGCCCCTAACTCCGCCCATCCCGCCCCTAACTCCGCCCAGTTCCGCCCATTCTCCGCCCCATGGCTGAC
TAATTTTTTTTATTTATGCAGAGGCCGAGGCCGCCTCTGCCTCTGAGCTATTCCAGAAGTAGTGAGGAGG
CTTTTTTGGAGGCCTAGGCTTTTGCAAAAAGCTCCCGGGAGCTTGTATATCCATTTTCGGATCTGATCAG
CACGTGTTGACAATTAATCATCGGCATAGTATATCGGCATAGTATAATACGACAAGGTGAGGAACTAAAC
CATGGCCAAGTTGACCAGTGCCGTTCCGGTGCTCACCGCGCGCGACGTCGCCGGAGCGGTCGAGTTCTGG
ACCGACCGGCTCGGGTTCTCCCGGGACTTCGTGGAGGACGACTTCGCCGGTGTGGTCCGGGACGACGTGA
CCCTGTTCATCAGCGCGGTCCAGGACCAGGTGGTGCCGGACAACACCCTGGCCTGGGTGTGGGTGCGCGG
CCTGGACGAGCTGTACGCCGAGTGGTCGGAGGTCGTGTCCACGAACTTCCGGGACGCCTCCGGGCCGGCC
ATGACCGAGATCGGCGAGCAGCCGTGGGGGCGGGAGTTCGCCCTGCGCGACCCGGCCGGCAACTGCGTGC
ACTTCGTGGCCGAGGAGCAGGACTGACACGTGCTACGAGATTTCGATTCCACCGCCGCCTTCTATGAAAG
GTTGGGCTTCGGAATCGTTTTCCGGGACGCCGGCTGGATGATCCTCCAGCGCGGGGATCTCATGCTGGAG
TTCTTCGCCCACCCCAACTTGTTTATTGCAGCTTATAATGGTTACAAATAAAGCAATAGCATCACAAATT
TCACAAATAAAGCATTTTTTTCACTGCATTCTAGTTGTGGTTTGTCCAAACTCATCAATGTATCTTATCA
TGTCTGTATACCGTCGACCTCTAGCTAGAGCTTGGCGTAATCATGGTCATAGCTGTTTCCTGTGTGAAAT
TGTTATCCGCTCACAATTCCACACAACATACGAGCCGGAAGCATAAAGTGTAAAGCCTGGGGTGCCTAAT
GAGTGAGCTAACTCACATTAATTGCGTTGCGCTCACTGCCCGCTTTCCAGTCGGGAAACCTGTCGTGCCA
GCTGCATTAATGAATCGGCCAACGCGCGGGGAGAGGCGGTTTGCGTATTGGGCGCTCTTCCGCTTCCTCG
CTCACTGACTCGCTGCGCTCGGTCGTTCGGCTGCGGCGAGCGGTATCAGCTCACTCAAAGGCGGTAATAC
GGTTATCCACAGAATCAGGGGATAACGCAGGAAAGAACATGTGAGCAAAAGGCCAGCAAAAGGCCAGGAA
CCGTAAAAAGGCCGCGTTGCTGGCGTTTTTCCATAGGCTCCGCCCCCCTGACGAGCATCACAAAAATCGA
CGCTCAAGTCAGAGGTGGCGAAACCCGACAGGACTATAAAGATACCAGGCGTTTCCCCCTGGAAGCTCCC
TCGTGCGCTCTCCTGTTCCGACCCTGCCGCTTACCGGATACCTGTCCGCCTTTCTCCCTTCGGGAAGCGT
GGCGCTTTCTCATAGCTCACGCTGTAGGTATCTCAGTTCGGTGTAGGTCGTTCGCTCCAAGCTGGGCTGT
GTGCACGAACCCCCCGTTCAGCCCGACCGCTGCGCCTTATCCGGTAACTATCGTCTTGAGTCCAACCCGG
TAAGACACGACTTATCGCCACTGGCAGCAGCCACTGGTAACAGGATTAGCAGAGCGAGGTATGTAGGCGG
TGCTACAGAGTTCTTGAAGTGGTGGCCTAACTACGGCTACACTAGAAGAACAGTATTTGGTATCTGCGCT
CTGCTGAAGCCAGTTACCTTCGGAAAAAGAGTTGGTAGCTCTTGATCCGGCAAACAAACCACCGCTGGTA
GCGGTGGTTTTTTTGTTTGCAAGCAGCAGATTACGCGCAGAAAAAAAGGATCTCAAGAAGATCCTTTGAT
CTTTTCTACGGGGTCTGACGCTCAGTGGAACGAAAACTCACGTTAAGGGATTTTGGTCATGAGATTATCA
AAAAGGATCTTCACCTAGATCCTTTTAAATTAAAAATGAAGTTTTAAATCAATCTAAAGTATATATGAGT
AAACTTGGTCTGACAGTTACCAATGCTTAATCAGTGAGGCACCTATCTCAGCGATCTGTCTATTTCGTTC
ATCCATAGTTGCCTGACTCCCCGTCGTGTAGATAACTACGATACGGGAGGGCTTACCATCTGGCCCCAGT
GCTGCAATGATACCGCGAGACCCACGCTCACCGGCTCCAGATTTATCAGCAATAAACCAGCCAGCCGGAA
GGGCCGAGCGCAGAAGTGGTCCTGCAACTTTATCCGCCTCCATCCAGTCTATTAATTGTTGCCGGGAAGC
TAGAGTAAGTAGTTCGCCAGTTAATAGTTTGCGCAACGTTGTTGCCATTGCTACAGGCATCGTGGTGTCA
CGCTCGTCGTTTGGTATGGCTTCATTCAGCTCCGGTTCCCAACGATCAAGGCGAGTTACATGATCCCCCA
TGTTGTGCAAAAAAGCGGTTAGCTCCTTCGGTCCTCCGATCGTTGTCAGAAGTAAGTTGGCCGCAGTGTT
ATCACTCATGGTTATGGCAGCACTGCATAATTCTCTTACTGTCATGCCATCCGTAAGATGCTTTTCTGTG
ACTGGTGAGTACTCAACCAAGTCATTCTGAGAATAGTGTATGCGGCGACCGAGTTGCTCTTGCCCGGCGT
CAATACGGGATAATACCGCGCCACATAGCAGAACTTTAAAAGTGCTCATCATTGGAAAACGTTCTTCGGG
GCGAAAACTCTCAAGGATCTTACCGCTGTTGAGATCCAGTTCGATGTAACCCACTCGTGCACCCAACTGA
TCTTCAGCATCTTTTACTTTCACCAGCGTTTCTGGGTGAGCAAAAACAGGAAGGCAAAATGCCGCAAAAA
AGGGAATAAGGGCGACACGGAAATGTTGAATACTCATACTCTTCCTTTTTCAATATTATTGAAGCATTTA
TCAGGGTTATTGTCTCATGAGCGGATACATATTTGAATGTATTTAGAAAAATAAACAAATAGGGGTTCCG
CGCACATTTCCCCGAAAAGTGCCACCTGACGTCGACGGATCGGGAGATCTCCCGATCCCCTATGGTGCAC
TCTCAGTACAATCTGCTCTGATGCCGCATAGTTAAGCCAGTATCTGCTCCCTGCTTGTGTGTTGGAGGTC
GCTGAGTAGTGCGCGAGCAAAATTTAAGCTACAACAAGGCAAGGCTTGACCGACAATTGCATGAAGAATC
TGCTTAGGGTTAGGCGTTTTGCGCTGCTTCGCGATGTACGGGCCAGATATACGCGTTGACATTGATTATT
GACTAGTTATTAATAGTAATCAATTACGGGGTCATTAGTTCATAGCCCATATATGGAGTTCCGCGTTACA
TAACTTACGGTAAATGGCCCGCCTGGCTGACCGCCCAACGACCCCCGCCCATTGACGTCAATAATGACGT
ATGTTCCCATAGTAACGCCAATAGGGACTTTCCATTGACGTCAATGGGTGGAGTATTTACGGTAAACTGC
CCACTTGGCAGTACATCAAGTGTATCATATGCCAAGTACGCCCCCTATTGACGTCAATGACGGTAAATGG
CCCGCCTGGCATTATGCCCAGTACATGACCTTATGGGACTTTCCTACTTGGCAGTACATCTACGTATTAG
TCATCGCTATTACCATGGTGATGCGGTTTTGGCAGTACATCAATGGGCGTGGATAGCGGTTTGACTCACG
GGGATTTCCAAGTCTCCACCCCATTGACGTCAATGGGAGTTTGTTTTGGCACCAAAATCAACGGGACTTT
CCAAAATGTCGTAACAACTCCGCCCCATTGACGCAAATGGGCGGTAGGCGTGTACGGTGGGAGGTCTATA
TAAGCAGCGCGTTTTGCCTGTACTGGGTCTCTCTGGTTAGACCAGATCTGAGCCTGGGAGCTCTCTGGCT
AACTAGGGAACCCACTGCTTAAGCCTCAATAAAGCTTGCCTTGAGTGCTTCAAGTAGTGTGTGCCCGTCT
GTTGTGTGACTCTGGTAACTAGAGATCCCTCAGACCCTTTTAGTCAGTGTGGAAAATCTCTAGCAGTGGC
GCCCGAACAGGGACTTGAAAGCGAAAGGGAAACCAGAGGAGCTCTCTCGACGCAGGACTCGGCTTGCTGA
AGCGCGCACGGCAAGAGGCGAGGGGCGGCGACTGGTGAGTACGCCAAAAATTTTGACTAGCGGAGGCTAG
AAGGAGAGAGATGGGTGCGAGAGCGTCAGTATTAAGCGGGGGAGAATTAGATCGCGATGGGAAAAAATTC
GGTTAAGGCCAGGGGGAAAGAAAAAATATAAATTAAAACATATAGTATGGGCAAGCAGGGAGCTAGAACG
ATTCGCAGTTAATCCTGGCCTGTTAGAAACATCAGAAGGCTGTAGACAAATACTGGGACAGCTACAACCA
TCCCTTCAGACAGGATCAGAAGAACTTAGATCATTATATAATACAGTAGCAACCCTCTATTGTGTGCATC
AAAGGATAGAGATAAAAGACACCAAGGAAGCTTTAGACAAGATAGAGGAAGAGCAAAACAAAAGTAAGAC
CACCGCACAGCAAGCGGCCGCTGATCTTCAGACCTGGAGGAGGAGATATGAGGGACAATTGGAGAAGTGA
ATTATATAAATATAAAGTAGTAAAAATTGAACCATTAGGAGTAGCACCCACCAAGGCAAAGAGAAGAGTG
GTGCAGAGAGAAAAAAGAGCAGTGGGAATAGGAGCTTTGTTCCTTGGGTTCTTGGGAGCAGCAGGAAGCA
CTATGGGCGCAGCGTCAATGACGCTGACGGTACAGGCCAGACAATTATTGTCTGGTATAGTGCAGCAGCA
GAACAATTTGCTGAGGGCTATTGAGGCGCAACAGCATCTGTTGCAACTCACAGTCTGGGGCATCAAGCAG
CTCCAGGCAAGAATCCTGGCTGTGGAAAGATACCTAAAGGATCAACAGCTCCTGGGGATTTGGGGTTGCT
CTGGAAAACTCATTTGCACCACTGCTGTGCCTTGGAATGCTAGTTGGAGTAATAAATCTCTGGAACAGAT
TTGGAATCACACGACCTGGATGGAGTGGGACAGAGAAATTAACAATTACACAAGCTTAATACACTCCTTA
ATTGAAGAATCGCAAAACCAGCAAGAAAAGAATGAACAAGAATTATTGGAATTAGATAAATGGGCAAGTT
TGTGGAATTGGTTTAACATAACAAATTGGCTGTGGTATATAAAATTATTCATAATGATAGTAGGAGGCTT
GGTAGGTTTAAGAATAGTTTTTGCTGTACTTTCTATAGTGAATAGAGTTAGGCAGGGATATTCACCATTA
TCGTTTCAGACCCACCTCCCAACCCCGAGGGGACCCGACAGGCCCGAAGGAATAGAAGAAGAAGGTGGAG
AGAGAGACAGAGACAGATCCATTCGATTAGTGAACGGATCGGCACTGCGTGCGCCAATTCTGCAGACAAA
TGGCAGTATTCATCCACAATTTTAAAAGAAAAGGGGGGATTGGGGGGTACAGTGCAGGGGAAAGAATAGT
AGACATAATAGCAACAGACATACAAACTAAAGAATTACAAAAACAAATTACAAAAATTCAAAATTTTCGG
GTTTATTACAGGGACAGCAGAGATCCAGTTTGGTTAATTAGCTAGCTGCAAAGATGGATAAAGTTTTAAA
CAGAGAGGAATCTTTGCAGCTAATGGACCTTCTAGGTCTTGAAAGGAGTGGGAATTGGCTCCGGTGCCCG
TCAGTGGGCAGAGCGCACATCGCCCACAGTCCCCGAGAAGTTGGGGGGAGGGGTCGGCAATTGAACCGGT
GCCTAGAGAAGGTGGCGCGGGGTAAACTGGGAAAGTGATGTCGTGTACTGGCTCCGCCTTTTTCCCGAGG
GTGGGGGAGAACCGTATATAAGTGCAGTAGTCGCCGTGAACGTTCTTTTTCGCAACGGGTTTGCCGCCAG
AACACAGGTAAGTGCCGTGTGTGGTTCCCGCGGGCCTGGCCTCTTTACGGGTTATGGCCCTTGCGTGCCT
TGAATTACTTCCACCTGGCTGCAGTACGTGATTCTTGATCCCGAGCTTCGGGTTGGAAGTGGGTGGGAGA
GTTCGAGGCCTTGCGCTTAAGGAGCCCCTTCGCCTCGTGCTTGAGTTGAGGCCTGGCCTGGGCGCTGGGG
CCGCCGCGTGCGAATCTGGTGGCACCTTCGCGCCTGTCTCGCTGCTTTCGATAAGTCTCTAGCCATTTAA
AATTTTTGATGACCTGCTGCGACGCTTTTTTTCTGGCAAGATAGTCTTGTAAATGCGGGCCAAGATCTGC
ACACTGGTATTTCGGTTTTTGGGGCCGCGGGCGGCGACGGGGCCCGTGCGTCCCAGCGCACATGTTCGGC
GAGGCGGGGCCTGCGAGCGCGGCCACCGAGAATCGGACGGGGGTAGTCTCAAGCTGGCCGGCCTGCTCTG
GTGCCTGGCCTCGCGCCGCCGTGTATCGCCCCGCCCTGGGCGGCAAGGCTGGCCCGGTCGGCACCAGTTG
CGTGAGCGGAAAGATGGCCGCTTCCCGGCCCTGCTGCAGGGAGCTCAAAATGAAGGACGCGGCGCTCGGG
AGAGCGGGCGGGTGAGTCACCCACACAAAGGAAAAGGGCCTTTCCGTCCTCAGCCGTCGCTTCATGTGAC
TCCACGGAGTACCGGGCGCCGTCCAGGCACCTCGATTAGTTCTCGAGCTTTTGGAGTACGTCGTCTTTAG
GTTGGGGGGAGGGGTTTTATGCGATGGAGTTTCCCCACACTGAGTGGGTGGAGACTGAAGTTAGGCCAGC
TTGGCACTTGATGTAATTCTCCTTGGAATTTGCCCTTTTTGAGTTTGGATCTTGGTTCATTCTCAAGCCT
CAGACAGTGGTTCAAAGTTTTTTTCTTCCATTTCAGGTGTCGTGACGTACGGCCACCATGGCTTCAAACT
TTACTCAGTTCGTGCTCGTGGACAATGGTGGGACAGGGGATGTGACAGTGGCTCCTTCTAATTTCGCTAA
TGGGGTGGCAGAGTGGATCAGCTCCAACTCACGGAGCCAGGCCTACAAGGTGACATGCAGCGTCAGGCAG
TCTAGTGCCCAGAAGAGAAAGTATACCATCAAGGTGGAGGTCCCCAAAGTGGCTACCCAGACAGTGGGCG
GAGTCGAACTGCCTGTCGCCGCTTGGAGGTCCTACCTGAACATGGAGCTCACTATCCCAATTTTCGCTAC
CAATTCTGACTGTGAACTCATCGTGAAGGCAATGCAGGGGCTCCTCAAAGACGGTAATCCTATCCCTTCC
GCCATCGCCGCTAACTCAGGTATCTACAGCGCTGGAGGAGGTGGAAGCGGAGGAGGAGGAAGCGGAGGAG
GAGGTAGCGGACCTAAGAAAAAGAGGAAGGTGGCGGCCGCTGGATCCCCTTCAGGGCAGATCAGCAACCA
GGCCCTGGCTCTGGCCCCTAGCTCCGCTCCAGTGCTGGCCCAGACTATGGTGCCCTCTAGTGCTATGGTG
CCTCTGGCCCAGCCACCTGCTCCAGCCCCTGTGCTGACCCCAGGACCACCCCAGTCACTGAGCGCTCCAG
TGCCCAAGTCTACACAGGCCGGCGAGGGGACTCTGAGTGAAGCTCTGCTGCACCTGCAGTTCGACGCTGA
TGAGGACCTGGGAGCTCTGCTGGGGAACAGCACCGATCCCGGAGTGTTCACAGATCTGGCCTCCGTGGAC
AACTCTGAGTTTCAGCAGCTGCTGAATCAGGGCGTGTCCATGTCTCATAGTACAGCCGAACCAATGCTGA
TGGAGTACCCCGAAGCCATTACCCGGCTGGTGACCGGCAGCCAGCGGCCCCCCGACCCCGCTCCAACTCC
CCTGGGAACCAGCGGCCTGCCTAATGGGCTGTCCGGAGATGAAGACTTCTCAAGCATCGCTGATATGGAC
TTTAGTGCCCTGCTGTCACAGATTTCCTCTAGTGGGCAGGGAGGAGGTGGAAGCGGCTTCAGCGTGGACA
CCAGTGCCCTGCTGGACCTGTTCAGCCCCTCGGTGACCGTGCCCGACATGAGCCTGCCTGACCTTGACAG
CAGCCTGGCCAGTATCCAAGAGCTCCTGTCTCCCCAGGAGCCCCCCAGGCCTCCCGAGGCAGAGAACAGC
AGCCCGGATTCAGGGAAGCAGCTGGTGCACTACACAGCGCAGCCGCTGTTCCTGCTGGACCCCGGCTCCG
TGGACACCGGGAGCAACGACCTGCCGGTGCTGTTTGAGCTGGGAGAGGGCTCCTACTTCTCCGAAGGGGA
CGGCTTCGCCGAGGACCCCACCATCTCCCTGCTGACAGGCTCGGAGCCTCCCAAAGCCAAGGACCCCACT
GTCTCCTGTACCAGTGGAGAGGGCAGAGGAAGTCTGCTAACATGCGGTGACGTCGAGGAGAATCCTGGCC
CAACCAGCAAAGGAGAAGAACTTTTCACTGGAGTTGTCCCAATTCTTGTTGAATTAGATGGTGATGTTAA
TGGGCACAAATTTTCTGTCCGTGGAGAGGGTGAAGGTGATGCTACAAACGGAAAACTCACCCTTAAATTT
ATTTGCACTACTGGAAAACTACCTGTTCCGTGGCCAACACTTGTCACTACTCTGACCTATGGTGTTCAAT
GCTTTTCCCGTTATCCGGATCACATGAAACGGCATGACTTTTTCAAGAGTGCCATGCCCGAAGGTTATGT
ACAGGAACGCACTATATCTTTCAAAGATGACGGGACCTACAAGACGCGTGCTGAAGTCAAGTTTGAAGGT
GATACCCTTGTTAATCGTATCGAGTTAAAGGGTATTGATTTTAAAGAAGATGGAAACATTCTTGGACACA
AACTCGAGTACAACTTTAACTCACACAATGTATACATCACGGCAGACAAACAAAAGAATGGAATCAAAGC
TAACTTCAAAATTCGCCACAACGTTGAAGATGGTTCCGTTCAACTAGCAGACCATTATCAACAAAATACT
CCAATTGGCGATGGCCCTGTCCTTTTACCAGACAACCATTACCTGTCGACACAATCTGTCCTTTCGAAAG
ATCCCAACGAAAAGCGTGACCACATGGTCCTTCTTGAGTTTGTAACTGCTGCTGGGATTACACATGGCAT
GGATGAGCTCTACAAATGAGAATTCGATATCAAGCTTATCGGTAATCAACCTCTGGATTACAAAATTTGT
GAAAGATTGACTGGTATTCTTAACTATGTTGCTCCTTTTACGCTATGTGGATACGCTGCTTTAATGCCTT
TGTATCATGCTATTGCTTCCCGTATGGCTTTCATTTTCTCCTCCTTGTATAAATCCTGGTTGCTGTCTCT
TTATGAGGAGTTGTGGCCCGTTGTCAGGCAACGTGGCGTGGTGTGCACTGTGTTTGCTGACGCAACCCCC
ACTGGTTGGGGCATTGCCACCACCTGTCAGCTCCTTTCCGGGACTTTCGCTTTCCCCCTCCCTATTGCCA
CGGCGGAACTCATCGCCGCCTGCCTTGCCCGCTGCTGGACAGGGGCTCGGCTGTTGGGCACTGACAATTC
CGTGGTGTTGTCGGGGAAATCATCGTCCTTTCCTTGGCTGCTCGCCTGTGTTGCCACCTGGATTCTGCGC
GGGACGTCCTTCTGCTACGTCCCTTCGGCCCTCAATCCAGCGGACCTTCCTTCCCGCGGCCTGCTGCCGG
CTCTGCGGCCTCTTCCGCGTCTTCGCCTTCGCCCTCAGACGAGTCGGATCTCCCTTTGGGCCGCCTCCCC
GCATCGATACCGTCGACCTCGAGACCTAGAAAAACATGGAGCAATCACAAGTAGCAATACAGCAGCTACC
AATGCTGATTGTGCCTGGCTAGAAGCACAAGAGGAGGAGGAGGTGGGTTTTCCAGTCACACCTCAGGTAC
CTTTAAGACCAATGACTTACAAGGCAGCTGTAGATCTTAGCCACTTTTTAAAAGAAAAGGGGGGACTGGA
AGGGCTAATTCACTCCCAACGAAGACAAGATATCCTTGATCTGTGGATCTACCACACACAAGGCTACTTC
CCTGATTGGCAGAACTACACACCAGGGCCAGGGATCAGATATCCACTGACCTTTGGATGGTGCTACAAGC
TAGTACCAGTTGAGCAAGAGAAGGTAGAAGAAGCCAATGAAGGAGAGAACACCCGCTTGTTACACCCTGT
GAGCCTGCATGGGATGGATGACCCGGAGAGAGAAGTATTAGAGTGGAGGTTTGACAGCCGCCTAGCATTT
CATCACATGGCCCGAGAGCTGCATCCGGACTGTACTGGGTCTCTCTGGTTAGACCAGATCTGAGCCTGGG
AGCTCTCTGGCTAACTAGGGAACCCACTGCTTAAGCCTCAATAAAGCTTGCCTTGAGTGCTTCAAGTAGT
GTGTGCCCGTCTGTTGTGTGACTCTGGTAACTAGAGATCCCTCAGACCCTTTTAGTCAGTGTGGAAAATC
TCTAGCAGGGCCCGTTTAAACCCGCTGATCAGCCTCGACTGTGCCTTCTAGTTGCCAGCCATCTGTTGTT
TGCCCCTCCCCCGTGCCTTCCTTGACCCTGGAAGGTGCCACTCCCACTGTCCTTTCCTAATAAAATGAGG
AAATTGCATCGCATTGTCTGAGTAGGTGTCATTCTATTCTGGGGGGTGGGGTGGGGCAGGACAGCAAGGG
GGAGGATTGGGAAGACAATAGCAGGCATGCTGGGGATGCGGTGGGCTCTATGGCTTCTGAGGCGGAAAGA
ACCAGCTGGGGCTCTAGGGGGTATCCCC
[124 nt withheld, positions 11089-11212]
C
[91 nt withheld, positions 11214-11304]
A
[49 nt withheld, positions 11306-11354]
CCTTTGACGTTGGAGTCCACGTTCTTTAATAGTGGACTCTTGTTCCAAACTGGAACAA
